Addgene plasmid #129359: pRSET QUEEN7mu K28A
Purpose: mutant of QUEEN-7mu
Depositing lab: Yasushi Okada. Depositing organization: RIKEN Center for Biosystems Dynamics Research, Kobe. Publication: Live cell imaging of metabolic heterogeneity by quantitative fluorescent ATP indicator protein, QUEEN-37C. Yaginuma H, Okada Y. bioRxiv 2021.10.08.463131 10.1101/2021.10.08.463131.
Backbone
  Vector backbone: pRSET B
  Vector type: Bacterial Expression
Growth in bacteria
  Bacterial resistance: Ampicillin, 100 μg/mL
  Growth temperature: 37°C
  Growth strain: DH5alpha
  Copy number: High Copy
Gene/Insert
  Gene/Insert name: QUEEN7mu R28A
  Species: Synthetic
  Cloning method: Restriction Enzyme; 5′ cloning site Unknown (unknown if destroyed)
Terms and licenses: Academic/Nonprofit Terms; Industry Terms: Not Available to Industry
Depositor comments: Depositor Adm #1209 . Please visit https://www.biorxiv.org/content/10.1101/2021.10.08.463131v1 for bioRxiv preprint.
How to cite: pRSET QUEEN7mu K28A was a gift from Yasushi Okada (Addgene plasmid # 129359 ; http://n2t.net/addgene:129359 ; RRID:Addgene_129359)
