[The description below was written by a language model from this plasmid's Addgene catalogue record and pLannotate feature annotations shown in this document.]
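Description:
pRSET QUEEN7mu K28A is a 4.0 kb bacterial expression plasmid built on the pRSET B backbone that encodes a point mutant of QUEEN-7mu, a genetically encoded fluorescent ATP indicator protein. It is maintained in E. coli at high copy through a ColE1/pUC-type origin and selected with ampicillin via the β-lactamase gene and its native promoter. An f1 phage origin is also present, which would allow single-stranded DNA production. Short lacZα, lacI and gene 10B-derived fragments flagged in the annotation appear to be backbone remnants rather than functional elements.

Expression is driven by a T7 promoter with the T7 gene 10 ribosome binding site and ends at a T7 terminator, so protein production requires a host supplying T7 RNA polymerase. The open reading frame begins with the standard pRSET leader: a histidine tag region (annotated as a partial match to a composite His-containing tag), the T7 gene 10 leader peptide and the Xpress epitope with its enterokinase cleavage site, which support purification, detection and tag removal. The sensor itself consists of a GFP-derived fluorescent protein (annotated as cEGFP) inserted between two fragments of the bacterial F-type ATP synthase ε subunit (atpC), with closest matches to thermophilic Geobacillus/Bacillus PS3 sequences. In this design ATP binding to the ε subunit is expected to alter the fluorescent protein's properties, giving an optical readout.

The record is inconsistent about the mutation, naming it K28A in the plasmid title but R28A in the insert field, and it does not state the mutation's intended effect. The stated purpose is simply a mutant of QUEEN-7mu, deposited with work on quantitative live-cell ATP imaging. The vector design suits recombinant production of the variant in bacteria.
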