Features (pLannotate 1.2.2; 16 found; start..end, strand, type, name):
      1..19      +  promoter       T7 promoter: promoter for bacteriophage T7 RNA polymerase
     51..73      +  RBS            RBS: efficient ribosome binding site from bacteriophage T7 gene 10 (Olins and Rangwala, 1989)
     93..113     +  CDS            capTEV™ (fragment): composite tag for in vivo biotinylation, TEV protease cleavage, and 6xHis tagging
    114..146     +  CDS            T7 tag (gene 10 leader): leader peptide from bacteriophage T7 gene 10 promotes efficient translation in E. coli
    150..173     +  CDS            Xpress™ tag: Xpress™ epitope tag, including an enterokinase recognition and cleavage site
    180..500     +  CDS            atpC (fragment): ATPE_GEOKA - Experimental evidence at protein level: Swiss-Prot protein existence level 1. Produces ATP from ADP in the presence of a proton gradient across the membrane. From Geobacillus kaustophilus (strain HTA426).
    519..1241    +  CDS            cEGFP: cEGFP is a basic (constitutively fluorescent) green fluorescent protein published in 2008, derived from Aequorea victoria.
   1248..1319    +  CDS            atpC (fragment): ATPE_BACP3 - Experimental evidence at protein level: Swiss-Prot protein existence level 1. Produces ATP from ADP in the presence of a proton gradient across the membrane. From Bacillus sp. (strain PS3).
   1340..1389    +  CDS            SET1 (fragment): solubility-enhancement tag derived from T7 phage gene 10B
   1397..1444    +  terminator     T7 terminator: transcription terminator for bacteriophage T7 RNA polymerase
   1470..1536    +  CDS            lacZα (fragment): LacZα fragment of β-galactosidase; lacZ fragment
   1541..1969    +  rep_origin     f1 ori (sequence partly withheld): f1 bacteriophage origin of replication; arrow indicates direction of (+) strand synthesis
   2022..2126    +  promoter       AmpR promoter: bla
   2127..2987    +  CDS            AmpR: β-lactamase; bla; confers resistance to ampicillin, carbenicillin, and related antibiotics
   3158..3746    +  rep_origin     ori: high-copy-number ColE1/pMB1/pBR322/pUC origin of replication
   3929..3982    +  CDS            lacI (fragment): lac repressor; lacI; The lac repressor binds to the lac operator to inhibit transcription in E. coli. This inhibition can be relieved by adding lactose or isopropyl-β-D-thiogalactopyranoside (IPTG).
>Addgene plasmid #129359 | pRSET QUEEN7mu K28A | addgene full sequence | sequence record 259269 | Addgene NGS Result
TAATACGACTCACTATAGGGAGACCACAACGGTTTCCCTCTAGAAATAATTTTGTTTAACTTTAAGAAGG
AGATATACATATGCGGGGTTCTCATCATCATCATCATCATGGTATGGCTAGCATGACTGGTGGACAGCAA
ATGGGTCGGGATCTGTACGACGATGACGATAAGGATCCGATGAAAACGATCCACGTGAGCGTCACTACTC
CTGATGGCCCGGTGTACGAAGACGATGTTGAAATGGTCAGCGTCAAAGCGGCGAGCGGCGAGCTCGGCAT
TTTGCCGGGGCACATTCCGCTTAAGGCCCCGCTCGAGATCAGCGCGGCCCGGCTGAAAAAAGGCGGCAAA
ACGCAATACATTGCCGTCAGCGGCGGCAATTTGGAAGTCCGCCCGGACAAAGTGACGATTAACGCTCAAG
CTGCTGAACGGGCGGAGGACATTGACGTCCTCCGCGCCAAAGCGGCGAAAGAGCGGGCGGAGCGCCGCCT
GCAAAGCCAGACCCGTTACAACAGCCACAACGTCTATATCATGGCCGACAAGCAGAAGAACGGCATCAAG
GTGAACTTCAAGATCCGCCACAACATCGAGGACGGCAGCGTGCAGCTCGCCGACCACTACCAGCAGAACA
CCCCCATCGGCGACGGCCCCGTGCTGCTGCCCGACAACCACTACCTGAGCACCCAGTCCAAGCTGAGCAA
AGACCCCAACGAGAAGCGCGATCACATGGTCCTGCTGGAGTTCGTGACCGCCGCCGGGATCACTCTCGGC
ATGGACGAGCTGTACAAGGGTGGCACCGGAGGGAGCATGGTGAGCAAGGGCGAGGAGCTGTTCACCGGGG
TGGTGCCCATCCTGGTCGAGCTGGACGGCGACGTAAACGGCCACAAGTTCAGCGTGTCCGGCGAGGGCGA
GGGCGATGCCACCTACGGCAAGCTGACCCTGAAGTTCATCTGCACCACCGGCAAGCTGCCCGTGCCCTGG
CCCACCCTCGTGACCACCCTGACCTACGGCGTGCAGTGCTTCAGCCGCTACCCCGACCACATGAAGCAGC
ACGACTTCTTCAAGTCCGCCATGCCCGAAGGCTACGTCCAGGAGCGCACCATCTTCTTCAAGGACGACGG
CAACTACAAGACCCGCGCCGAGGTGAAGTTCGAGGGCGACACCCTGGTGAACCGCATCGAGCTGAAGGGC
ATCGACTTCAAGGAGGACGGCAACATCCTGGGGCACAAGCTGGAGTACAACCTGGGTGACATCGACTTCA
AACGGGCCGAACTGGCGTTAAAACGCGCCATGAACCGTTTGAGCGTTGCGGAAATGAAGTGAATTCGAAG
CTTGATCCGGCTGCTAACAAAGCCCGAAAGGAAGCTGAGTTGGCTGCTGCCACCGCTGAGCAATAACTAG
CATAACCCCTTGGGGCCTCTAAACGGGTCTTGAGGGGTTTTTTGCTGAAAGGAGGAACTATATCCGGATC
TGGCGTAATAGCGAAGAGGCCCGCACCGATCGCCCTTCCCAACAGTTGCGCAGCCTGAATGGCGAATGGG
[124 nt withheld, positions 1541-1664]
C
[91 nt withheld, positions 1666-1756]
A
[49 nt withheld, positions 1758-1806]
CCTTTGACGTTGGAGTCCACGTTCTTT
[37 nt withheld, positions 1834-1870]
ACCCTATCTCGGTCTATTCTTTTGATTTATAAGGGATTTTGCCGATTTCGGCCTATTGGTTAAAAAATGA
GCTGATTTAACAAAAATTTAACGCGAATTTTAACAAAATATTAACGCTTACAATTTAGGTGGCACTTTTC
GGGGAAATGTGCGCGGAACCCCTATTTGTTTATTTTTCTAAATACATTCAAATATGTATCCGCTCATGAG
ACAATAACCCTGATAAATGCTTCAATAATATTGAAAAAGGAAGAGTATGAGTATTCAACATTTCCGTGTC
GCCCTTATTCCCTTTTTTGCGGCATTTTGCCTTCCTGTTTTTGCTCACCCAGAAACGCTGGTGAAAGTAA
AAGATGCTGAAGATCAGTTGGGTGCACGAGTGGGTTACATCGAACTGGATCTCAACAGCGGTAAGATCCT
TGAGAGTTTTCGCCCCGAAGAACGTTTTCCAATGATGAGCACTTTTAAAGTTCTGCTATGTGGCGCGGTA
TTATCCCGTATTGACGCCGGGCAAGAGCAACTCGGTCGCCGCATACACTATTCTCAGAATGACTTGGTTG
AGTACTCACCAGTCACAGAAAAGCATCTTACGGATGGCATGACAGTAAGAGAATTATGCAGTGCTGCCAT
AACCATGAGTGATAACACTGCGGCCAACTTACTTCTGACAACGATCGGAGGACCGAAGGAGCTAACCGCT
TTTTTGCACAACATGGGGGATCATGTAACTCGCCTTGATCGTTGGGAACCGGAGCTGAATGAAGCCATAC
CAAACGACGAGCGTGACACCACGATGCCTGTAGCAATGGCAACAACGTTGCGCAAACTATTAACTGGCGA
ACTACTTACTCTAGCTTCCCGGCAACAATTAATAGACTGGATGGAGGCGGATAAAGTTGCAGGACCACTT
CTGCGCTCGGCCCTTCCGGCTGGCTGGTTTATTGCTGATAAATCTGGAGCCGGTGAGCGTGGGTCTCGCG
GTATCATTGCAGCACTGGGGCCAGATGGTAAGCCCTCCCGTATCGTAGTTATCTACACGACGGGGAGTCA
GGCAACTATGGATGAACGAAATAGACAGATCGCTGAGATAGGTGCCTCACTGATTAAGCATTGGTAACTG
TCAGACCAAGTTTACTCATATATACTTTAGATTGATTTAAAACTTCATTTTTAATTTAAAAGGATCTAGG
TGAAGATCCTTTTTGATAATCTCATGACCAAAATCCCTTAACGTGAGTTTTCGTTCCACTGAGCGTCAGA
CCCCGTAGAAAAGATCAAAGGATCTTCTTGAGATCCTTTTTTTCTGCGCGTAATCTGCTGCTTGCAAACA
AAAAAACCACCGCTACCAGCGGTGGTTTGTTTGCCGGATCAAGAGCTACCAACTCTTTTTCCGAAGGTAA
CTGGCTTCAGCAGAGCGCAGATACCAAATACTGTTCTTCTAGTGTAGCCGTAGTTAGGCCACCACTTCAA
GAACTCTGTAGCACCGCCTACATACCTCGCTCTGCTAATCCTGTTACCAGTGGCTGCTGCCAGTGGCGAT
AAGTCGTGTCTTACCGGGTTGGACTCAAGACGATAGTTACCGGATAAGGCGCAGCGGTCGGGCTGAACGG
GGGGTTCGTGCACACAGCCCAGCTTGGAGCGAACGACCTACACCGAACTGAGATACCTACAGCGTGAGCT
ATGAGAAAGCGCCACGCTTCCCGAAGGGAGAAAGGCGGACAGGTATCCGGTAAGCGGCAGGGTCGGAACA
GGAGAGCGCACGAGGGAGCTTCCAGGGGGAAACGCCTGGTATCTTTATAGTCCTGTCGGGTTTCGCCACC
TCTGACTTGAGCGTCGATTTTTGTGATGCTCGTCAGGGGGGCGGAGCCTATGGAAAAACGCCAGCAACGC
GGCCTTTTTACGGTTCCTGGCCTTTTGCTGGCCTTTTGCTCACATGTTCTTTCCTGCGTTATCCCCTGAT
TCTGTGGATAACCGTATTACCGCCTTTGAGTGAGCTGATACCGCTCGCCGCAGCCGAACGACCGAGCGCA
GCGAGTCAGTGAGCGAGGAAGCGGAAGAGCGCCCAATACGCAAACCGCCTCTCCCCGCGCGTTGGCCGAT
TCATTAATGCAGGATCTCGATCCCGCGAAAT
